Addgene plasmid #41279: TAL3105
Depositing lab: Keith Joung. Depositing organization: Massachusetts General Hospital. Publication: Targeted gene disruption in somatic zebrafish cells using engineered TALENs. Sander JD, Cade L, Khayter C, Reyon D, Peterson RT, Joung JK, Yeh JR. Nat Biotechnol. 2011 Aug 5;29(8):697-8. doi: 10.1038/nbt.1934. PubMed 21822241.
Backbone
  Vector backbone: JDS70
  Backbone manufacturer: Addgene plasmid #32285
  Backbone size w/o insert (bp): 6447
  Vector type: Mammalian Expression ; T7
Growth in bacteria
  Bacterial resistance: Ampicillin, 100 μg/mL
  Growth temperature: 37°C
  Growth strain: XL1 Blue
  Copy number: High Copy
Gene/Insert
  Gene/Insert name: ZebrafishCommunity-irf6-Right (alt name: irf6)
  Species: D. rerio (zebrafish)
  Insert size (bp): 1640
  Entrez Gene: irf6 (a.k.a. MGC63500, zgc:63500)
  Promoter: CMV
  Tag / fusion protein: 3X Flag (N terminal on backbone); WT FOKI (C terminal on backbone)
  Cloning method: Restriction Enzyme; 5′ cloning site N/A (destroyed during cloning); 3′ cloning site N/A (destroyed during cloning)
  Sequencing primers: 5′ CMV-F; 3′ BGH-rev
Terms and licenses: Academic/Nonprofit Terms; Industry Terms: Not Available to Industry
Depositor comments: Target binding site: TGTCCACCTGAGAGACCA It is strongly recommended that users perform a diagnostic digest to verify this plasmid prior to use. For example, a double digest of the plasmid with BamHI and KpnI should result in two bands at 2.3kb and 5.8kb.
How to cite: TAL3105 was a gift from Keith Joung (Addgene plasmid # 41279 ; http://n2t.net/addgene:41279 ; RRID:Addgene_41279)
