[The description below was written by a language model from this plasmid's Addgene catalogue record.]
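Description:
TAL3105 is a TALEN expression plasmid built on the JDS70 backbone (about 6.4 kb without insert), a mammalian expression vector that also carries a T7 promoter. It is maintained in E. coli as a high-copy plasmid under ampicillin selection. The roughly 1.6 kb insert, named ZebrafishCommunity-irf6-Right, is not the irf6 coding sequence. It is an engineered array of TAL effector repeats designed to recognise a specific DNA site in the zebrafish (Danio rerio) irf6 gene. It was cloned by restriction enzyme methods into backbone sites that were destroyed in the process.

The repeat array sits in frame with elements supplied by the backbone: an N-terminal 3X FLAG epitope tag, useful for detecting the protein, and a C-terminal wild-type FokI nuclease domain. The CMV promoter drives expression of the fusion in mammalian cells, and the sequencing primer listing implies a BGH polyadenylation region downstream. The T7 designation indicates that the open reading frame can also be transcribed in vitro, the usual route to mRNA for injection into zebrafish embryos.

FokI cleaves DNA only as a dimer, so this "Right" monomer is meant to be paired with a matching "Left" TALEN that binds the opposite half-site. The two nuclease domains then come together over the intervening spacer and make a double-strand break. Error-prone repair of that break can produce insertions or deletions that disrupt irf6, in line with the associated publication on targeted gene disruption in somatic zebrafish cells. No feature table was provided, so finer details of the backbone cannot be confirmed from the record.
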