>Addgene plasmid #41279 | TAL3105 | depositor partial sequence | sequence record 54918 | TAL3105 sequence 2430 bps
TCTAGAGCTAGCACCATGGACTACAAAGACCATGACGGTGATTATAAAGATCATGACATCGATTACAAGG
ATGACGATGACAAGATGGCCCCCAAGAAGAAGAGGAAGGTGGGCATTCACCGCGGGGTACCTATGGTGGA
CTTGAGGACACTCGGTTATTCGCAACAGCAACAGGAGAAAATCAAGCCTAAGGTCAGGAGCACCGTCGCG
CAACACCACGAGGCGCTTGTGGGGCATGGCTTCACTCATGCGCATATTGTCGCGCTTTCACAGCACCCTG
CGGCGCTTGGGACGGTGGCTGTCAAATACCAAGATATGATTGCGGCCCTGCCCGAAGCCACGCACGAGGC
AATTGTAGGGGTCGGTAAACAGTGGTCGGGAGCGCGAGCACTTGAGGCGCTGCTGACTGTGGCGGGTGAG
CTTAGGGGGCCTCCGCTCCAGCTCGACACCGGGCAGCTGCTGAAGATCGCGAAGAGAGGGGGAGTAACAG
CGGTAGAGGCAGTGCACGCCTGGCGCAATGCGCTCACCGGGGCCCCCTTGAACCTGACCCCAGACCAGGT
AGTCGCAATCGCGAACAATAATGGGGGAAAGCAAGCCCTGGAAACCGTGCAAAGGTTGTTGCCGGTCCTT
TGTCAAGACCACGGCCTTACACCGGAGCAAGTCGTGGCCATTGCAAGCAATGGGGGTGGCAAACAGGCTC
TTGAGACGGTTCAGAGACTTCTCCCAGTTCTCTGTCAAGCCCACGGGCTGACTCCCGATCAAGTTGTAGC
GATTGCGTCGCATGACGGAGGGAAACAAGCATTGGAGACTGTCCAACGGCTCCTTCCCGTGTTGTGTCAA
GCCCACGGTTTGACGCCTGCACAAGTGGTCGCCATCGCCAGCCATGATGGCGGTAAGCAGGCGCTGGAAA
CAGTACAGCGCCTGCTGCCTGTACTGTGCCAGGATCATGGACTGACCCCAGACCAGGTAGTCGCAATCGC
GTCGAACATTGGGGGAAAGCAAGCCCTGGAAACCGTGCAAAGGTTGTTGCCGGTCCTTTGTCAAGACCAC
GGCCTTACACCGGAGCAAGTCGTGGCCATTGCATCCCACGACGGTGGCAAACAGGCTCTTGAGACGGTTC
AGAGACTTCTCCCAGTTCTCTGTCAAGCCCACGGGCTGACTCCCGATCAAGTTGTAGCGATTGCGTCGCA
TGACGGAGGGAAACAAGCATTGGAGACTGTCCAACGGCTCCTTCCCGTGTTGTGTCAAGCCCACGGTTTG
ACGCCTGCACAAGTGGTCGCCATCGCCTCGAATGGCGGCGGTAAGCAGGCGCTGGAAACAGTACAGCGCC
TGCTGCCTGTACTGTGCCAGGATCATGGACTGACCCCAGACCAGGTAGTCGCAATCGCGAACAATAATGG
GGGAAAGCAAGCCCTGGAAACCGTGCAAAGGTTGTTGCCGGTCCTTTGTCAAGACCACGGCCTTACACCG
GAGCAAGTCGTGGCCATTGCAAGCAACATCGGTGGCAAACAGGCTCTTGAGACGGTTCAGAGACTTCTCC
CAGTTCTCTGTCAAGCCCACGGGCTGACTCCCGATCAAGTTGTAGCGATTGCGAATAACAATGGAGGGAA
ACAAGCATTGGAGACTGTCCAACGGCTCCTTCCCGTGTTGTGTCAAGCCCACGGTTTGACGCCTGCACAA
GTGGTCGCCATCGCCTCCAATATTGGCGGTAAGCAGGCGCTGGAAACAGTACAGCGCCTGCTGCCTGTAC
TGTGCCAGGATCATGGACTGACCCCAGACCAGGTAGTCGCAATCGCGAACAATAATGGGGGAAAGCAAGC
CCTGGAAACCGTGCAAAGGTTGTTGCCGGTCCTTTGTCAAGACCACGGCCTTACACCGGAGCAAGTCGTG
GCCATTGCAAGCAACATCGGTGGCAAACAGGCTCTTGAGACGGTTCAGAGACTTCTCCCAGTTCTCTGTC
AAGCCCACGGGCTGACTCCCGATCAAGTTGTAGCGATTGCGTCGCATGACGGAGGGAAACAAGCATTGGA
GACTGTCCAACGGCTCCTTCCCGTGTTGTGTCAAGCCCACGGTTTGACGCCTGCACAAGTGGTCGCCATC
GCCAGCCATGATGGCGGTAAGCAGGCGCTGGAAACAGTACAGCGCCTGCTGCCTGTACTGTGCCAGGATC
ATGGACTGACACCCGAACAGGTGGTCGCCATTGCTTCTAACATCGGAGGACGGCCAGCCTTGGAGTCCAT
CGTAGCCCAATTGTCCAGGCCCGATCCCGCGTTGGCTGCGTTAACGAATGACCATCTGGTGGCGTTGGCA
TGTCTTGGTGGACGACCCGCGCTCGATGCAGTCAAAAAGGGTCTGCCTCATGCTCCCGCATTGATCAAAA
GAACCAACCGGCGGATTCCCGAGAGAACTTCCCATCGAGTCGCGGGATCC
