>Addgene plasmid #41279 | TAL3105 | addgene partial sequence | sequence record 56046 | JDS-TALEN-F 5'-TAGGGGTCGGTAAACAGTGG-3'
CTGACTGTGGCGGGTGAGCTTAGGGGGCCTCCGCTCCAGCTCGACACCGGGCAGCTGCTGAAGATCGCGA
AGAGAGGGGGAGTAACAGCGGTAGAGGCAGTGCACGCCTGGCGCAATGCGCTCACCGGGGCCCCCTTGAA
CCTGACCCCAGACCAGGTAGTCGCAATCGCGAACAATAATGGGGGAAAGCAAGCCCTGGAAACCGTGCAA
AGGTTGTTGCCGGTCCTTTGTCAAGACCACGGCCTTACACCGGAGCAAGTCGTGGCCATTGCAAGCAATG
GGGGTGGCAAACAGGCTCTTGAGACGGTTCAGAGACTTCTCCCAGTTCTCTGTCAAGCCCACGGGCTGAC
TCCCGATCAAGTTGTAGCGATTGCGTCGCATGACGGAGGGAAACAAGCATTGGAGACTGTCCAACGGCTC
CTTCCCGTGTTGTGTCAAGCCCACGGTTTGACGCCTGCACAAGTGGTCGCCATCGCCAGCCATGATGGCG
GTAAGCAGGCGCTGGAAACAGTACAGCGCCTGCTGCCTGTACTGTGCCAGGATCATGGACTGACCCCAGA
CCAGGTAGTCGCAATCGCGTCGAACATTGGGGGAAAGCAAGCCCTGGAAACCGTGCAAAGGTTGTTGCCG
GTCCTTTGTCAAGACCACGGCCTTACACCGGAGCAAGTCGTGGCCATTGCATCCCACGACGGTGGCAAAC
AGGCTCTTGAGACGGTTCAGAGACTTCTCCCAGTTCTCTGTCAAGCCCACGGGCTGACTCCCGATCAAGT
TGTAGCGATTGCGTCGCATGACGGAGGGAAACAAGCATTGGAGACTGTCCAACGGCTCCTTCCCGTGTTG
TGTCAAGCCCACGGTTTGACGCCTGCACAAGTGGTCGCCATCGCCTCGAATGGCGGCGGTAAGCAGGCGC
TGGAAACAGTACAGCGCCTGCTGCCTGTACTG
